>Addgene plasmid #233360 | pCDNA5/FRT_CMV_NES-Kinprola_JNK_T/A-mEGFP | addgene full sequence | sequence record 466635 | Addgene NGS Result
GACGGATCGGGAGATCTCCCGATCCCCTATGGTGCACTCTCAGTACAATCTGCTCTGATGCCGCATAGTT
AAGCCAGTATCTGCTCCCTGCTTGTGTGTTGGAGGTCGCTGAGTAGTGCGCGAGCAAAATTTAAGCTACA
ACAAGGCAAGGCTTGACCGACAATTGCATGAAGAATCTGCTTAGGGTTAGGCGTTTTGCGCTGCTTCGCG
ATGTACGGGCCAGATATACGCGTTGACATTGATTATTGACTAGTTATTAATAGTAATCAATTACGGGGTC
ATTAGTTAATAGCCCATATATGGAGTTCCGCGTTACATAACTTACGGTAAATGGCCCGCCTGGCTGACCG
CCCAACGACCCCCGCCCATTGACGTCAATAATGACGTATGTTCCCATAGTAACGCCAATAGGGACTTTCC
ATTGACGTCAATGGGTGGAGTATTTACGGTAAACTGCCCACTTGGCAGTACATCAAGTGTATCATATGCC
AAGTACGCCCCCTATTGACGTCAATGACGGTAAATGGCCCGCCTGGCATTATGCCCAGTACATGACCTTA
TGGGACTTTCCTACTTGGCAGTACATCTACGTATTAGTCATCGCTATTACCATGGTGATGCGGTTTTGGC
AGTACATCAATGGGCGTGGATAGCGGTTTGACTCACGGGGATTTCCAAGTCTCCACCCCATTGACGTCAA
TGGGAGTTTGTTTTGGCACCAAAATCAACGGGACTTTCCAAAATGTCGTAACAACTCCGCCCCATTGACG
CAAATGGGCGGTAGGCGTGTACGGTGGGAGGTCTATATAAGCAGAGCTCTCTGGCTAACTAGAGAACCCA
CTGCTTACTGGCTTATCGAAATTAATACGACTCACTATAGGGAGACCCAAGCTGGCTAGCGTTTAAACTT
ACCACCATGCTGCAGAACGAGCTTGCTCTTAAGTTGGCTGGACTTGATATTAACAAGACTGGAGGTTCTG
ACGTCGGCCGCAAGCTGATCATCGATCAGAACGTTTTTATCGAGGGTACGCTGCCGATGGGTGTCGTCCG
CCCGCTGACTGAAGTCGAGATGGACCATTACCGCGAGCCGTTCCTGAATCCTGTTGACCGCGAGCCACTG
TGGCGCTTCCCAAACGAGCTGCCAATCGCCGGTGAGCCAGCGAACATCGTCGCGCTGGTCGAAGAATACA
TGGACTGGCTGCACCAGTCCCCTGTCCCGAAGCTGCTGTTCTGGGGCACCCCAGGCGTTCTGATCCCACC
GGCCGAAGCCGCTCGCCTGGCCAAAAGCCTGCCTAACTGCAAGGCTGTGGACATCGGCCCGGGTCTGAAT
CTGCTGCAAGAAGACAACCCGGACCTGATCGGCAGCGAGATCGCGCGCTGGCTGTCTACTCTGGAGATTG
GTGGCACCGGTGGCTCTGGCGGTACCGGTGGCTCTGGCGGTTCTATCGGTACTGGCTTTCCATTCGACCC
CCATTATGTGGAAGTCCTGGGCGAGCGCATGCACTACGTCGATGTTGGTCCGCGCGATGGCACCCCTGTG
CTGTTCCTGCACGGTAACCCGACCTCCTCCTACGTGTGGCGCAACATCATCCCGCATGTTGCACCGACCC
ATCGCTGCATTGCTCCAGACCTGATCGGTATGGGCAAATCCGACAAACCAGACCTGGGTTATTTCTTCGA
CGACCACGTCCGCTTCATGGATGCCTTCATCGAAGCCCTGGGTCTGGAAGAGGTCGTCCTGGTCATTCAC
GACTGGGGCTCCGCTCTGGGTTTCCACTGGGCCAAGCGCAATCCAGAGCGCGTCAAAGGTATTGCATTTA
TGGAGTTCATCCGCCCTATCCCGACCTGGGACGAATGGGCTCCGGGTTCTGATTCGGTTAAGGCCCCAGA
GGATGAGGGAAACCCACTGTTAGAGCAGCTTGAGAAGAAACCTCCTCCTCCGCCACCGCCACCACCGCCG
CCGCCGCCACCACCACCTCCTCCGCCTCCTCCACCACCACCGCCACCGCCTCCACCACCTGGCGGCAGCG
CCTGTGACTATCATTTAGGAAACATTTCAAGACTGTCAAATAAGCATTTCCAAATACTACTAGGAGAAGA
CGGTAACCTTTTATTGAATGACATTTCCACTAATGGGACCTGGTTAAATGGGCAAAAAGTCGAGAAGAAC
AGCTATCAGTTACTGTCTCAAGGTGATGAAATAACCGTTGGTGTAGGCGTGGAATCAGATATTTTATCTC
TGGTCATTTTCATAAACGACAAATTTAAGCAGTGCCTCGAGCAGAACAAAGTTGATCGCGGTGGCGGTAT
GCATAAGTTTTCTCAAGAACAGATCGGCGAAAACATTGTGTGCAGGGTCATTTGTACCACGGGTCAAATT
CCCATCAGAGATTTGTCAGCTGATATTTCACAAGTGCTTAAGGAAAAACGATCCATAAAGAAAGTTTGGA
CATTTGGTAGAAACCCAGGTTCTGCCAAGGAGACCTTCCAGGCCTTCCGCAGCGGAGGTTCTATGGTGAG
CAAGGGCGAGGAGCTGTTCACCGGGGTGGTGCCCATCCTGGTCGAGCTGGACGGCGACGTAAACGGCCAC
AAGTTCAGCGTGTCCGGCGAGGGCGAGGGCGATGCCACCTACGGCAAGCTGACCCTGAAGTTCATCTGCA
CCACCGGCAAGCTGCCCGTGCCCTGGCCCACCCTCGTGACCACCCTGACCTACGGCGTGCAGTGCTTCAG
CCGCTACCCCGACCACATGAAGCAGCACGACTTCTTCAAGTCCGCCATGCCCGAAGGCTACGTCCAGGAG
CGCACCATCTTCTTCAAGGACGACGGCAACTACAAGACCCGCGCCGAGGTGAAGTTCGAGGGCGACACCC
TGGTGAACCGCATCGAGCTGAAGGGCATCGACTTCAAGGAGGACGGCAACATCCTGGGGCACAAGCTGGA
GTACAACTACAACAGCCACAACGTCTATATCATGGCCGACAAGCAGAAGAACGGCATCAAGGTGAACTTC
AAGATCCGCCACAACATCGAGGACGGCAGCGTGCAGCTCGCCGACCACTACCAGCAGAACACCCCCATCG
GCGACGGCCCCGTGCTGCTGCCCGACAACCACTACCTGAGCACCCAGTCCAAACTGAGCAAAGACCCCAA
CGAGAAGCGCGATCACATGGTCCTGCTGGAGTTCGTGACCGCCGCCGGGATCACTCTCGGCATGGACGAG
CTGTACAAGTAATCTAGAGGGCCCGTTTAAACCCGCTGATCAGCCTCGACTGTGCCTTCTAGTTGCCAGC
CATCTGTTGTTTGCCCCTCCCCCGTGCCTTCCTTGACCCTGGAAGGTGCCACTCCCACTGTCCTTTCCTA
ATAAAATGAGGAAATTGCATCGCATTGTCTGAGTAGGTGTCATTCTATTCTGGGGGGTGGGGTGGGGCAG
GACAGCAAGGGGGAGGATTGGGAAGACAATAGCAGGCATGCTGGGGATGCGGTGGGCTCTATGGCTTCTG
AGGCGGAAAGAACCAGCTGGGGCTCTAGGGGGTATCCCC
[124 nt withheld, positions 3540-3663]
C
[91 nt withheld, positions 3665-3755]
AGGGTGATGGTTCACGTACCTAGAAGTTCCTATTCCGAAGTTCCTATTCTCTAGAAAGTATAGGAACTTC
CTTGGCCAAAAAGCCTGAACTCACCGCGACGTCTGTCGAGAAGTTTCTGATCGAAAAGTTCGACAGCGTC
TCCGACCTGATGCAGCTCTCGGAGGGCGAAGAATCTCGTGCTTTCAGCTTCGATGTAGGAGGGCGTGGAT
ATGTCCTGCGGGTAAATAGCTGCGCCGATGGTTTCTACAAAGATCGTTATGTTTATCGGCACTTTGCATC
GGCCGCGCTCCCGATTCCGGAAGTGCTTGACATTGGGGAATTCAGCGAGAGCCTGACCTATTGCATCTCC
CGCCGTGCACAGGGTGTCACGTTGCAAGACCTGCCTGAAACCGAACTGCCCGCTGTTCTGCAGCCGGTCG
CGGAGGCCATGGATGCGATCGCTGCGGCCGATCTTAGCCAGACGAGCGGGTTCGGCCCATTCGGACCGCA
AGGAATCGGTCAATACACTACATGGCGTGATTTCATATGCGCGATTGCTGATCCCCATGTGTATCACTGG
CAAACTGTGATGGACGACACCGTCAGTGCGTCCGTCGCGCAGGCTCTCGATGAGCTGATGCTTTGGGCCG
AGGACTGCCCCGAAGTCCGGCACCTCGTGCACGCGGATTTCGGCTCCAACAATGTCCTGACGGACAATGG
CCGCATAACAGCGGTCATTGACTGGAGCGAGGCGATGTTCGGGGATTCCCAATACGAGGTCGCCAACATC
TTCTTCTGGAGGCCGTGGTTGGCTTGTATGGAGCAGCAGACGCGCTACTTCGAGCGGAGGCATCCGGAGC
TTGCAGGATCGCCGCGGCTCCGGGCGTATATGCTCCGCATTGGTCTTGACCAACTCTATCAGAGCTTGGT
TGACGGCAATTTCGATGATGCAGCTTGGGCGCAGGGTCGATGCGACGCAATCGTCCGATCCGGAGCCGGG
ACTGTCGGGCGTACACAAATCGCCCGCAGAAGCGCGGCCGTCTGGACCGATGGCTGTGTAGAAGTACTCG
CCGATAGTGGAAACCGACGCCCCAGCACTCGTCCGAGGGCAAAGGAATAGCACGTACTACGAGATTTCGA
TTCCACCGCCGCCTTCTATGAAAGGTTGGGCTTCGGAATCGTTTTCCGGGACGCCGGCTGGATGATCCTC
CAGCGCGGGGATCTCATGCTGGAGTTCTTCGCCCACCCCAACTTGTTTATTGCAGCTTATAATGGTTACA
AATAAAGCAATAGCATCACAAATTTCACAAATAAAGCATTTTTTTCACTGCATTCTAGTTGTGGTTTGTC
CAAACTCATCAATGTATCTTATCATGTCTGTATACCGTCGACCTCTAGCTAGAGCTTGGCGTAATCATGG
TCATAGCTGTTTCCTGTGTGAAATTGTTATCCGCTCACAATTCCACACAACATACGAGCCGGAAGCATAA
AGTGTAAAGCCTGGGGTGCCTAATGAGTGAGCTAACTCACATTAATTGCGTTGCGCTCACTGCCCGCTTT
CCAGTCGGGAAACCTGTCGTGCCAGCTGCATTAATGAATCGGCCAACGCGCGGGGAGAGGCGGTTTGCGT
ATTGGGCGCTCTTCCGCTTCCTCGCTCACTGACTCGCTGCGCTCGGTCGTTCGGCTGCGGCGAGCGGTAT
CAGCTCACTCAAAGGCGGTAATACGGTTATCCACAGAATCAGGGGATAACGCAGGAAAGAACATGTGAGC
AAAAGGCCAGCAAAAGGCCAGGAACCGTAAAAAGGCCGCGTTGCTGGCGTTTTTCCATAGGCTCCGCCCC
CCCTGACGAGCATCACAAAAATCGACGCTCAAGTCAGAGGTGGCGAAACCCGACAGGACTATAAAGATAC
CAGGCGTTTCCCCCTGGAAGCTCCCTCGTGCGCTCTCCTGTTCCGACCCTGCCGCTTACCGGATACCTGT
CCGCCTTTCTCCCTTCGGGAAGCGTGGCGCTTTCTCATAGCTCACGCTGTAGGTATCTCAGTTCGGTGTA
GGTCGTTCGCTCCAAGCTGGGCTGTGTGCACGAACCCCCCGTTCAGCCCGACCGCTGCGCCTTATCCGGT
AACTATCGTCTTGAGTCCAACCCGGTAAGACACGACTTATCGCCACTGGCAGCAGCCACTGGTAACAGGA
TTAGCAGAGCGAGGTATGTAGGCGGTGCTACAGAGTTCTTGAAGTGGTGGCCTAACTACGGCTACACTAG
AAGAACAGTATTTGGTATCTGCGCTCTGCTGAAGCCAGTTACCTTCGGAAAAAGAGTTGGTAGCTCTTGA
TCCGGCAAACAAACCACCGCTGGTAGCGGTGGTTTTTTTGTTTGCAAGCAGCAGATTACGCGCAGAAAAA
AAGGATCTCAAGAAGATCCTTTGATCTTTTCTACGGGGTCTGACGCTCAGTGGAACGAAAACTCACGTTA
AGGGATTTTGGTCATGAGATTATCAAAAAGGATCTTCACCTAGATCCTTTTAAATTAAAAATGAAGTTTT
AAATCAATCTAAAGTATATATGAGTAAACTTGGTCTGACAGTTACCAATGCTTAATCAGTGAGGCACCTA
TCTCAGCGATCTGTCTATTTCGTTCATCCATAGTTGCCTGACTCCCCGTCGTGTAGATAACTACGATACG
GGAGGGCTTACCATCTGGCCCCAGTGCTGCAATGATACCGCGAGACCCACGCTCACCGGCTCCAGATTTA
TCAGCAATAAACCAGCCAGCCGGAAGGGCCGAGCGCAGAAGTGGTCCTGCAACTTTATCCGCCTCCATCC
AGTCTATTAATTGTTGCCGGGAAGCTAGAGTAAGTAGTTCGCCAGTTAATAGTTTGCGCAACGTTGTTGC
CATTGCTACAGGCATCGTGGTGTCACGCTCGTCGTTTGGTATGGCTTCATTCAGCTCCGGTTCCCAACGA
TCAAGGCGAGTTACATGATCCCCTATGTTGTGCAAAAAAGCGGTTAGCTCCTTCGGTCCTCCGATCGTTG
TCAGAAGTAAGTTGGCCGCAGTGTTATCACTCATGGTTATGGCAGCACTGCATAATTCTCTTACTGTCAT
GCCATCCGTAAGATGCTTTTCTGTGACTGGTGAGTACTCAACCAAGTCATTCTGAGAATAGTGTATGCGG
CGACCGAGTTGCTCTTGCCCGGCGTCAATACGGGATAATACCGCGCCACATAGCAGAACTTTAAAAGTGC
TCATCATTGGAAAACGTTCTTCGGGGCGAAAACTCTCAAGGATCTTACCGCTGTTGAGATCCAGTTCGAT
GTAACCCACTCGTGCACCCAACTGATCTTCAGCATCTTTTACTTTCACCAGCGTTTCTGGGTGAGCAAAA
ACAGGAAGGCAAAATGCCGCAAAAAAGGGAATAAGGGCGACACGGAAATGTTGAATACTCATACTCTTCC
TTTTTCAATATTATTGAAGCATTTATCAGGGTTATTGTCTCATGAGCGGATACATATTTGAATGTATTTA
GAAAAATAAACAAATAGGGGTTCCGCGCACATTTCCCCGAAAAGTGCCACCTGACGTC
Features (pLannotate 1.2.2; 25 found; start..end, strand, type, name):
     28..80      -  misc_feature   bom (fragment): basis of mobility region from pBR322
    311..614     +  enhancer       CMV enhancer: human cytomegalovirus immediate early enhancer
    615..818     +  promoter       CMV promoter: human cytomegalovirus (CMV) immediate early promoter
    814..847     +  LTR            5' LTR (truncated) (fragment): truncated 5' long terminal repeat (LTR) from HIV-1
    863..881     +  promoter       T7 promoter: promoter for bacteriophage T7 RNA polymerase
    980..1399    +  CDS            HaloTag® (fragment): modified bacterial dehalogenase that forms covalent bonds with chloroalkane derivatives
   1445..1858    +  CDS            HaloTag® (fragment): modified bacterial dehalogenase that forms covalent bonds with chloroalkane derivatives
   1868..1930    +  CDS            JDP2 (fragment): JDP2_HUMAN - Experimental evidence at protein level: Swiss-Prot protein existence level 1. Component of the AP-1 transcription factor that represses transactivation mediated by the Jun family of proteins. Involved in a variety of transcriptional responses associated with AP-1 such as UV- induced apoptosis, cell differentiation, tumorigenesis and antitumogeneris. Can also function as a repressor by recruiting histone deacetylase 3/HDAC3 to the promoter region of JUN. May control transcription via direct regulation of the modification of histones and the assembly of chromatin. From Homo sapiens
   2030..2299    +  CDS            RAD53 (fragment): RAD53_YEAST - Also known as MEC2, SAD1, SPK1. Experimental evidence at protein level: Swiss-Prot protein existence level 1. Controls S-phase checkpoint as well as G1 and G2 DNA damage checkpoints. Phosphorylates proteins on serine, threonine, and tyrosine. Prevents entry into anaphase and mitotic exit after DNA damage via regulation of the Polo kinase CDC5. Seems to be involved in the phosphorylation of RPH1. From Saccharomyces cerevisiae (strain ATCC 204508 / S288c) (Baker's yeast).
   2315..2467    +  CDS            RAD53 (fragment): RAD53_YEAST - Also known as MEC2, SAD1, SPK1. Experimental evidence at protein level: Swiss-Prot protein existence level 1. Controls S-phase checkpoint as well as G1 and G2 DNA damage checkpoints. Phosphorylates proteins on serine, threonine, and tyrosine. Prevents entry into anaphase and mitotic exit after DNA damage via regulation of the Polo kinase CDC5. Seems to be involved in the phosphorylation of RPH1. From Saccharomyces cerevisiae (strain ATCC 204508 / S288c) (Baker's yeast).
   2513..3229    +  CDS            mEGFP: mEGFP is a basic (constitutively fluorescent) green fluorescent protein published in 2002, derived from Aequorea victoria. It has moderate acid sensitivity.
   3270..3494    +  polyA_signal   bGH poly(A) signal: bovine growth hormone polyadenylation signal
   3498..3519    +  promoter       SV40 promoter (fragment): SV40 enhancer and early promoter
   3540..3773    +  rep_origin     f1 ori (fragment) (sequence partly withheld): f1 bacteriophage origin of replication; arrow indicates direction of (+) strand synthesis
   3778..3825    +  protein_bind   FRT: FLP-mediated recombination occurs in the 8-bp core sequence TCTAGAAA (Turan and Bode, 2011). FLP recombinase from the Saccharomyces cerevisiae 2μ plasmid
   3833..4855    +  CDS            HygR: aminoglycoside phosphotransferase from E. coli; aph(4)-Ia; confers resistance to hygromycin
   4865..4990    +  CDS            ble (fragment): BLE_KLEPN - Experimental evidence at protein level: Swiss-Prot protein existence level 1. Binding protein with a strong affinity to the bleomycin family of antibiotics. Binds to CL990; an antimitotic-antibiotic compound. From Klebsiella pneumoniae.
   4985..5106    +  polyA_signal   SV40 poly(A) signal: SV40 polyadenylation signal
   5179..5195    -  protein_bind   lac operator: The lac repressor binds to the lac operator to inhibit transcription in E. coli. This inhibition can be relieved by adding lactose or isopropyl-β-D-thiogalactopyranoside (IPTG). lac repressor encoded by lacI
   5203..5233    -  promoter       lac promoter: promoter for the E. coli lac operon
   5248..5269    -  protein_bind   CAP binding site: CAP binding activates transcription in the presence of cAMP. E. coli catabolite activator protein
   5282..5374    -  CDS            lacI (fragment): lac repressor; lacI; The lac repressor binds to the lac operator to inhibit transcription in E. coli. This inhibition can be relieved by adding lactose or isopropyl-β-D-thiogalactopyranoside (IPTG).
   5557..6146    -  rep_origin     ori: high-copy-number ColE1/pMB1/pBR322/pUC origin of replication
   6317..7177    -  CDS            AmpR: β-lactamase; bla; confers resistance to ampicillin, carbenicillin, and related antibiotics
   7178..7282    -  promoter       AmpR promoter: bla
