[The description below was written by a language model from this plasmid's Addgene catalogue record and pLannotate feature annotations shown in this document.]
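Description:
pCDNA5/FRT_CMV_NES-Kinprola_JNK_T/A-mEGFP is a mammalian expression plasmid of about 7.3 kb built on the pcDNA5/FRT backbone. It is maintained in E. coli through a high-copy ColE1/pUC-type origin and an ampicillin resistance gene (β-lactamase with its own promoter). The backbone also carries an FRT site placed directly upstream of a hygromycin resistance coding sequence followed by an SV40 poly(A) signal. No complete promoter is annotated in front of HygR. This is the standard arrangement for FLP recombinase-mediated integration into a host cell line with a matching genomic FRT site, where integration allows the marker to be expressed and hygromycin-resistant stable lines to be selected. The plasmid can also be used for transient transfection.

The payload is a 2.3 kb synthetic open reading frame, inserted by Gibson assembly, under the CMV immediate early enhancer/promoter and terminated by the bGH polyadenylation signal. A T7 promoter lies just upstream of the coding region. The encoded protein has an N-terminal nuclear export signal, which favours cytoplasmic localisation, followed by the Kinprola_JNK_T/A module and a C-terminal mEGFP that reports expression and localisation. The annotation detects the module as two HaloTag fragments, a short stretch matching human JDP2, and two fragments matching yeast RAD53. This is consistent with a rearranged or split HaloTag joined to a JNK substrate peptide and a phospho-binding domain, although the record does not spell out the design. Kinprola is described as a kinase activity recorder read out by chemical labeling. This T/A variant is recorded as the inactive version, presumably because alanine replaces the phospho-acceptor threonine, and it serves as the negative control for the JNK recorder in mammalian cell lines.
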