Addgene plasmid #233360: pCDNA5/FRT_CMV_NES-Kinprola_JNK_T/A-mEGFP
Purpose: CMV driven expression of the inactive JNK activity recorder negative control with T/A mutation Kinprola_JNK_T/A in mammalian cell lines fused to mEGFP
Depositing lab: Kai Johnsson. Depositing organization: Max Planck Institute for Medical Research. Publication: Molecular recording of cellular protein kinase activity with chemical labeling. Sun DE, Ng SW, Zheng Y, Xie S, Schwan N, Breuer P, Hoffmann DC, Michel J, Azorin DD, Boonekamp KE, Winkler F, Wick W, Boutros M, Li Y, Johnsson K. Nat Chem Biol. 2025 Jul 10. doi: 10.1038/s41589-025-01949-6. PubMed 40640555.
Backbone
  Vector backbone: pcDNA5/FRT
  Backbone size w/o insert (bp): 4999
  Vector type: Mammalian Expression
  Selectable markers: Hygromycin
Growth in bacteria
  Bacterial resistance: Ampicillin, 100 μg/mL
  Growth temperature: 37°C
  Growth strain: DH5alpha
  Copy number: High Copy
Gene/Insert
  Gene/Insert name: NES-Kinprola_JNK_T/A-mEGFP
  Species: Synthetic
  Insert size (bp): 2313
  Promoter: CMV
  Tag / fusion protein: NES (N terminal on insert); mEGFP (C terminal on insert)
  Cloning method: Gibson Cloning
Terms and licenses: Academic/Nonprofit Terms; Industry Terms: Not Available to Industry
Depositor comments: Please visit https://doi.org/10.1101/2024.09.11.611894 for bioRxiv preprint.
How to cite: pCDNA5/FRT_CMV_NES-Kinprola_JNK_T/A-mEGFP was a gift from Kai Johnsson (Addgene plasmid # 233360 ; http://n2t.net/addgene:233360 ; RRID:Addgene_233360)
